>Addgene plasmid #120444 | EF1a_GATA4_P2A_Hygro_Barcode | addgene full sequence | sequence record 234527 | Addgene NGS Result
TCGACGGATCGGGAGATCTCCCGATCCCCTATGGTGCACTCTCAGTACAATCTGCTCTGATGCCGCATAG
TTAAGCCAGTATCTGCTCCCTGCTTGTGTGTTGGAGGTCGCTGAGTAGTGCGCGAGCAAAATTTAAGCTA
CAACAAGGCAAGGCTTGACCGACAATTGCATGAAGAATCTGCTTAGGGTTAGGCGTTTTGCGCTGCTTCG
CGATGTACGGGCCAGATATACGCGTTGACATTGATTATTGACTAGTTATTAATAGTAATCAATTACGGGG
TCATTAGTTCATAGCCCATATATGGAGTTCCGCGTTACATAACTTACGGTAAATGGCCCGCCTGGCTGAC
CGCCCAACGACCCCCGCCCATTGACGTCAATAATGACGTATGTTCCCATAGTAACGCCAATAGGGACTTT
CCATTGACGTCAATGGGTGGAGTATTTACGGTAAACTGCCCACTTGGCAGTACATCAAGTGTATCATATG
CCAAGTACGCCCCCTATTGACGTCAATGACGGTAAATGGCCCGCCTGGCATTATGCCCAGTACATGACCT
TATGGGACTTTCCTACTTGGCAGTACATCTACGTATTAGTCATCGCTATTACCATGGTGATGCGGTTTTG
GCAGTACATCAATGGGCGTGGATAGCGGTTTGACTCACGGGGATTTCCAAGTCTCCACCCCATTGACGTC
AATGGGAGTTTGTTTTGGCACCAAAATCAACGGGACTTTCCAAAATGTCGTAACAACTCCGCCCCATTGA
CGCAAATGGGCGGTAGGCGTGTACGGTGGGAGGTCTATATAAGCAGCGCGTTTTGCCTGTACTGGGTCTC
TCTGGTTAGACCAGATCTGAGCCTGGGAGCTCTCTGGCTAACTAGGGAACCCACTGCTTAAGCCTCAATA
AAGCTTGCCTTGAGTGCTTCAAGTAGTGTGTGCCCGTCTGTTGTGTGACTCTGGTAACTAGAGATCCCTC
AGACCCTTTTAGTCAGTGTGGAAAATCTCTAGCAGTGGCGCCCGAACAGGGACTTGAAAGCGAAAGGGAA
ACCAGAGGAGCTCTCTCGACGCAGGACTCGGCTTGCTGAAGCGCGCACGGCAAGAGGCGAGGGGCGGCGA
CTGGTGAGTACGCCAAAAATTTTGACTAGCGGAGGCTAGAAGGAGAGAGATGGGTGCGAGAGCGTCAGTA
TTAAGCGGGGGAGAATTAGATCGCGATGGGAAAAAATTCGGTTAAGGCCAGGGGGAAAGAAAAAATATAA
ATTAAAACATATAGTATGGGCAAGCAGGGAGCTAGAACGATTCGCAGTTAATCCTGGCCTGTTAGAAACA
TCAGAAGGCTGTAGACAAATACTGGGACAGCTACAACCATCCCTTCAGACAGGATCAGAAGAACTTAGAT
CATTATATAATACAGTAGCAACCCTCTATTGTGTGCATCAAAGGATAGAGATAAAAGACACCAAGGAAGC
TTTAGACAAGATAGAGGAAGAGCAAAACAAAAGTAAGACCACCGCACAGCAAGCGGCCGCTGATCTTCAG
ACCTGGAGGAGGAGATATGAGGGACAATTGGAGAAGTGAATTATATAAATATAAAGTAGTAAAAATTGAA
CCATTAGGAGTAGCACCCACCAAGGCAAAGAGAAGAGTGGTGCAGAGAGAAAAAAGAGCAGTGGGAATAG
GAGCTTTGTTCCTTGGGTTCTTGGGAGCAGCAGGAAGCACTATGGGCGCAGCGTCAATGACGCTGACGGT
ACAGGCCAGACAATTATTGTCTGGTATAGTGCAGCAGCAGAACAATTTGCTGAGGGCTATTGAGGCGCAA
CAGCATCTGTTGCAACTCACAGTCTGGGGCATCAAGCAGCTCCAGGCAAGAATCCTGGCTGTGGAAAGAT
ACCTAAAGGATCAACAGCTCCTGGGGATTTGGGGTTGCTCTGGAAAACTCATTTGCACCACTGCTGTGCC
TTGGAATGCTAGTTGGAGTAATAAATCTCTGGAACAGATTTGGAATCACACGACCTGGATGGAGTGGGAC
AGAGAAATTAACAATTACACAAGCTTAATACACTCCTTAATTGAAGAATCGCAAAACCAGCAAGAAAAGA
ATGAACAAGAATTATTGGAATTAGATAAATGGGCAAGTTTGTGGAATTGGTTTAACATAACAAATTGGCT
GTGGTATATAAAATTATTCATAATGATAGTAGGAGGCTTGGTAGGTTTAAGAATAGTTTTTGCTGTACTT
TCTATAGTGAATAGAGTTAGGCAGGGATATTCACCATTATCGTTTCAGACCCACCTCCCAACCCCGAGGG
GACCCGACAGGCCCGAAGGAATAGAAGAAGAAGGTGGAGAGAGAGACAGAGACAGATCCATTCGATTAGT
GAACGGATCGGCACTGCGTGCGCCAATTCTGCAGACAAATGGCAGTATTCATCCACAATTTTAAAAGAAA
AGGGGGGATTGGGGGGTACAGTGCAGGGGAAAGAATAGTAGACATAATAGCAACAGACATACAAACTAAA
GAATTACAAAAACAAATTACAAAAATTCAAAATTTTCGGGTTTATTACAGGGACAGCAGAGATCCAGTTT
GGTTAATTAATCGATAAGCTTTGCAAAGATGGATAAAGTTTTAAACAGAGAGGAATCTTTGCAGCTAATG
GACCTTCTAGGTCTTGAAAGGAGTGGGAATTGGCTCCGGTGCCCGTCAGTGGGCAGAGCGCACATCGCCC
ACAGTCCCCGAGAAGTTGGGGGGAGGGGTCGGCAATTGAACCGGTGCCTAGAGAAGGTGGCGCGGGGTAA
ACTGGGAAAGTGATGTCGTGTACTGGCTCCGCCTTTTTCCCGAGGGTGGGGGAGAACCGTATATAAGTGC
AGTAGTCGCCGTGAACGTTCTTTTTCGCAACGGGTTTGCCGCCAGAACACAGGTAAGTGCCGTGTGTGGT
TCCCGCGGGCCTGGCCTCTTTACGGGTTATGGCCCTTGCGTGCCTTGAATTACTTCCACCTGGCTGCAGT
ACGTGATTCTTGATCCCGAGCTTCGGGTTGGAAGTGGGTGGGAGAGTTCGAGGCCTTGCGCTTAAGGAGC
CCCTTCGCCTCGTGCTTGAGTTGAGGCCTGGCCTGGGCGCTGGGGCCGCCGCGTGCGAATCTGGTGGCAC
CTTCGCGCCTGTCTCGCTGCTTTCGATAAGTCTCTAGCCATTTAAAATTTTTGATGACCTGCTGCGACGC
TTTTTTTCTGGCAAGATAGTCTTGTAAATGCGGGCCAAGATCTGCACACTGGTATTTCGGTTTTTGGGGC
CGCGGGCGGCGACGGGGCCCGTGCGTCCCAGCGCACATGTTCGGCGAGGCGGGGCCTGCGAGCGCGGCCA
CCGAGAATCGGACGGGGGTAGTCTCAAGCTGGCCGGCCTGCTCTGGTGCCTGGCCTCGCGCCGCCGTGTA
TCGCCCCGCCCTGGGCGGCAAGGCTGGCCCGGTCGGCACCAGTTGCGTGAGCGGAAAGATGGCCGCTTCC
CGGCCCTGCTGCAGGGAGCTCAAAATGGAGGACGCGGCGCTCGGGAGAGCGGGCGGGTGAGTCACCCACA
CAAAGGAAAAGGGCCTTTCCGTCCTCAGCCGTCGCTTCATGTGACTCCACGGAGTACCGGGCGCCGTCCA
GGCACCTCGATTAGTTCTCGAGCTTTTGGAGTACGTCGTCTTTAGGTTGGGGGGAGGGGTTTTATGCGAT
GGAGTTTCCCCACACTGAGTGGGTGGAGACTGAAGTTAGGCCAGCTTGGCACTTGATGTAATTCTCCTTG
GAATTTGCCCTTTTTGAGTTTGGATCTTGGTTCATTCTCAAGCCTCAGACAGTGGTTCAAAGTTTTTTTC
TTCCATTTCAGGTGTCGTGAGGAATTAGCTTGGTACTAATACGACTCACTATAGGGAGACCCAAGCTGGC
TAGGTAAGCTTGATATCGAATTCCTGCAGCCCGGGGGATCCCGCCACCATGTACCAGAGCCTGGCTATGG
CTGCTAATCATGGACCTCCCCCTGGAGCCTATGAAGCCGGAGGACCTGGCGCTTTTATGCATGGAGCTGG
CGCCGCTTCTTCTCCCGTGTATGTGCCTACACCTAGAGTGCCCAGCAGCGTGCTGGGCCTTTCTTATCTT
CAGGGAGGAGGAGCAGGATCTGCTTCTGGCGGAGCTTCAGGCGGATCTTCTGGAGGCGCTGCTTCAGGTG
CTGGACCTGGAACTCAACAGGGATCTCCTGGATGGTCACAGGCAGGAGCTGATGGAGCCGCTTATACCCC
TCCTCCTGTGAGCCCCAGGTTTAGCTTTCCTGGCACAACAGGCTCTTTAGCTGCCGCTGCTGCTGCAGCC
GCAGCTAGAGAAGCAGCTGCATATTCTAGTGGCGGAGGAGCTGCTGGAGCCGGCTTAGCTGGAAGAGAGC
AGTACGGAAGAGCCGGATTTGCCGGAAGCTATAGCAGCCCTTACCCTGCCTATATGGCCGATGTTGGCGC
ATCTTGGGCAGCCGCCGCAGCAGCTTCTGCAGGACCTTTTGACTCACCTGTGCTTCACTCTCTGCCTGGC
AGAGCTAATCCTGCCGCCAGACATCCCAACCTGGACATGTTCGACGACTTCAGCGAGGGCAGAGAATGCG
TGAACTGCGGAGCCATGAGCACCCCCCTTTGGAGAAGAGACGGCACCGGCCACTACCTTTGCAATGCCTG
TGGCCTGTACCACAAGATGAACGGCATCAACAGACCCCTGATCAAGCCCCAGAGAAGACTGAGCGCTAGC
AGAAGAGTGGGCCTGTCCTGCGCCAATTGCCAGACCACAACCACCACACTGTGGAGGAGAAATGCCGAGG
GCGAGCCTGTGTGTAACGCCTGTGGACTGTACATGAAGCTGCACGGCGTGCCCAGACCTCTGGCCATGAG
AAAGGAGGGCATCCAGACCAGAAAGAGAAAGCCCAAGAACCTGAACAAGAGCAAGACCCCCGCTGCTCCT
TCTGGAAGCGAGAGCCTGCCTCCAGCCTCTGGAGCCAGCAGCAATAGCTCTAACGCCACCACATCTTCTT
CTGAGGAGATGAGGCCCATCAAAACCGAGCCAGGCCTGAGCAGCCACTACGGCCACAGCTCTAGCGTGAG
CCAGACTTTTAGCGTGTCTGCCATGTCAGGCCACGGACCTAGCATTCACCCTGTGCTGAGCGCCCTGAAG
TTGAGCCCACAGGGCTATGCTTCTCCTGTGTCTCAGAGCCCTCAGACCTCCAGCAAGCAGGACTCCTGGA
ATTCTCTGGTGCTGGCCGACAGCCACGGCGATATCATCACCGCCGGATCCGGCGCAACAAACTTCTCTCT
GCTGAAACAAGCCGGAGATGTCGAAGAGAATCCTGGACCGATGAAAAAGCCTGAACTCACCGCGACGTCT
GTCGAGAAGTTTCTGATCGAAAAGTTCGACAGCGTCTCCGACCTGATGCAGCTCTCGGAGGGCGAAGAAT
CTCGTGCTTTCAGCTTCGATGTAGGAGGGCGTGGATATGTCCTGCGGGTAAATAGCTGCGCCGATGGTTT
CTACAAAGATCGTTATGTTTATCGGCACTTTGCATCGGCCGCGCTCCCGATTCCGGAAGTGCTTGACATT
GGGGAATTCAGCGAGAGCCTGACCTATTGCATCTCCCGCCGTGCACAGGGTGTCACGTTGCAAGACCTGC
CTGAAACCGAACTGCCCGCTGTTCTGCAGCCGGTCGCGGAGGCCATGGATGCGATCGCTGCGGCCGATCT
TAGCCAGACGAGCGGGTTCGGCCCATTCGGACCGCAAGGAATCGGTCAATACACTACATGGCGTGATTTC
ATATGCGCGATTGCTGATCCCCATGTGTATCACTGGCAAACTGTGATGGACGACACCGTCAGTGCGTCCG
TCGCGCAGGCTCTCGATGAGCTGATGCTTTGGGCCGAGGACTGCCCCGAAGTCCGGCACCTCGTGCACGC
GGATTTCGGCTCCAACAATGTCCTGACGGACAATGGCCGCATAACAGCGGTCATTGACTGGAGCGAGGCG
ATGTTCGGGGATTCCCAATACGAGGTCGCCAACATCTTCTTCTGGAGGCCGTGGTTGGCTTGTATGGAGC
AGCAGACGCGCTACTTCGAGCGGAGGCATCCGGAGCTTGCAGGATCGCCGCGGCTCCGGGCGTATATGCT
CCGCATTGGTCTTGACCAACTCTATCAGAGCTTGGTTGACGGCAATTTCGATGATGCAGCTTGGGCGCAG
GGTCGATGCGACGCAATCGTCCGATCCGGAGCCGGGACTGTCGGGCGTACACAAATCGCCCGCAGAAGCG
CGGCCGTCTGGACCGATGGCTGTGTAGAAGTACTCGCCGATAGTGGAAACCGACGCCCCAGCACTCGTCC
GAGGGCAAAGGAATAAGTTAGAACTATTTCCTGGCTGTTACGCGCAGTTCTTAGTATGATCTGACTACTG
ACGGGCTTGTTAAACAGTGAACCGCCCGCCCCACGACCCGCAGCGCCCGACCGAAAGGAGCGCACGACCC
CATGCATCGAACAAAAGAAAAGGGGGGACTGGAAGGGCTAATTCACTCCCAACGAAGACAAGATATCATA
ACTTCGTATAGCATACATTATACGAAGTTATCGGCTAGCTGGTCCGGACTGTACTGGGTCTCTCTGGTTA
GACCAGATCTGAGCCTGGGAGCTCTCTGGCTAACTAGGGAACCCACTGCTTAAGCCTCAATAAAGCTTGC
CTTGAGTGCTTCAAGTAGTGTGTGCCCGTCTGTTGTGTGACTCTGGTAACTAGAGATCCCTCAGACCCTT
TTAGTCAGTGTGGAAAATCTCTAGCAGGGCCCGTTTAAACCCGCTGATCAGCCTCGACTGTGCCTTCTAG
TTGCCAGCCATCTGTTGTTTGCCCCTCCCCCGTGCCTTCCTTGACCCTGGAAGGTGCCACTCCCACTGTC
CTTTCCTAATAAAATGAGGAAATTGCATCGCATTGTCTGAGTAGGTGTCATTCTATTCTGGGGGGTGGGG
TGGGGCAGGACAGCAAGGGGGAGGATTGGGAAGACAATAGCAGGCATGCTGGGGATGCGGTGGGCTCTAT
GGCTTCTGAGGCGGAAAGAACCAGCTGGGGCTCTAGGGGGTATCCCC
[124 nt withheld, positions 7118-7241]
C
[91 nt withheld, positions 7243-7333]
A
[49 nt withheld, positions 7335-7383]
CCTTTGACGTTGGAGTCCACGTTCTTT
[37 nt withheld, positions 7411-7447]
ACCCTATCTCGGTCTATTCTTTTGATTTATAAGGGATTTTGCCGATTTCGGCCTATTGGTTAAAAAATGA
GCTGATTTAACAAAAATTTAACGCGAATTAATTCTGTGGAATGTGTGTCAGTTAGGGTGTGGAAAGTCCC
CAGGCTCCCCAGCAGGCAGAAGTATGCAAAGCATGCATCTCAATTAGTCAGCAACCAGGTGTGGAAAGTC
CCCAGGCTCCCCAGCAGGCAGAAGTATGCAAAGCATGCATCTCAATTAGTCAGCAACCATAGTCCCGCCC
CTAACTCCGCCCATCCCGCCCCTAACTCCGCCCAGTTCCGCCCATTCTCCGCCCCATGGCTGACTAATTT
TTTTTATTTATGCAGAGGCCGAGGCCGCCTCTGCCTCTGAGCTATTCCAGAAGTAGTGAGGAGGCTTTTT
TGGAGGCCTAGGCTTTTGCAAAAAGCTCCCGGGAGCTTGTATATCCATTTTCGGATCTGATCAGCACGTG
TTGACAATTAATCATCGGCATAGTATATCGGCATAGTATAATACGACAAGGTGAGGAACTAAACCATGGC
CAAGTTGACCAGTGCCGTTCCGGTGCTCACCGCGCGCGACGTCGCCGGAGCGGTCGAGTTCTGGACCGAC
CGGCTCGGGTTCTCCCGGGACTTCGTGGAGGACGACTTCGCCGGTGTGGTCCGGGACGACGTGACCCTGT
TCATCAGCGCGGTCCAGGACCAGGTGGTGCCGGACAACACCCTGGCCTGGGTGTGGGTGCGCGGCCTGGA
CGAGCTGTACGCCGAGTGGTCGGAGGTCGTGTCCACGAACTTCCGGGACGCCTCCGGGCCGGCCATGACC
GAGATCGGCGAGCAGCCGTGGGGGCGGGAGTTCGCCCTGCGCGACCCGGCCGGCAACTGCGTGCACTTCG
TGGCCGAGGAGCAGGACTGACACGTGCTACGAGATTTCGATTCCACCGCCGCCTTCTATGAAAGGTTGGG
CTTCGGAATCGTTTTCCGGGACGCCGGCTGGATGATCCTCCAGCGCGGGGATCTCATGCTGGAGTTCTTC
GCCCACCCCAACTTGTTTATTGCAGCTTATAATGGTTACAAATAAAGCAATAGCATCACAAATTTCACAA
ATAAAGCATTTTTTTCACTGCATTCTAGTTGTGGTTTGTCCAAACTCATCAATGTATCTTATCATGTCTG
TATACCGTCGACCTCTAGCTAGAGCTTGGCGTAATCATGGTCATAGCTGTTTCCTGTGTGAAATTGTTAT
CCGCTCACAATTCCACACAACATACGAGCCGGAAGCATAAAGTGTAAAGCCTGGGGTGCCTAATGAGTGA
GCTAACTCACATTAATTGCGTTGCGCTCACTGCCCGCTTTCCAGTCGGGAAACCTGTCGTGCCAGCTGCA
TTAATGAATCGGCCAACGCGCGGGGAGAGGCGGTTTGCGTATTGGGCGCTCTTCCGCTTCCTCGCTCACT
GACTCGCTGCGCTCGGTCGTTCGGCTGCGGCGAGCGGTATCAGCTCACTCAAAGGCGGTAATACGGTTAT
CCACAGAATCAGGGGATAACGCAGGAAAGAACATGTGAGCAAAAGGCCAGCAAAAGGCCAGGAACCGTAA
AAAGGCCGCGTTGCTGGCGTTTTTCCATAGGCTCCGCCCCCCTGACGAGCATCACAAAAATCGACGCTCA
AGTCAGAGGTGGCGAAACCCGACAGGACTATAAAGATACCAGGCGTTTCCCCCTGGAAGCTCCCTCGTGC
GCTCTCCTGTTCCGACCCTGCCGCTTACCGGATACCTGTCCGCCTTTCTCCCTTCGGGAAGCGTGGCGCT
TTCTCATAGCTCACGCTGTAGGTATCTCAGTTCGGTGTAGGTCGTTCGCTCCAAGCTGGGCTGTGTGCAC
GAACCCCCCGTTCAGCCCGACCGCTGCGCCTTATCCGGTAACTATCGTCTTGAGTCCAACCCGGTAAGAC
ACGACTTATCGCCACTGGCAGCAGCCACTGGTAACAGGATTAGCAGAGCGAGGTATGTAGGCGGTGCTAC
AGAGTTCTTGAAGTGGTGGCCTAACTACGGCTACACTAGAAGAACAGTATTTGGTATCTGCGCTCTGCTG
AAGCCAGTTACCTTCGGAAAAAGAGTTGGTAGCTCTTGATCCGGCAAACAAACCACCGCTGGTAGCGGTG
GTTTTTTTGTTTGCAAGCAGCAGATTACGCGCAGAAAAAAAGGATCTCAAGAAGATCCTTTGATCTTTTC
TACGGGGTCTGACGCTCAGTGGAACGAAAACTCACGTTAAGGGATTTTGGTCATGAGATTATCAAAAAGG
ATCTTCACCTAGATCCTTTTAAATTAAAAATGAAGTTTTAAATCAATCTAAAGTATATATGAGTAAACTT
GGTCTGACAGTTACCAATGCTTAATCAGTGAGGCACCTATCTCAGCGATCTGTCTATTTCGTTCATCCAT
AGTTGCCTGACTCCCCGTCGTGTAGATAACTACGATACGGGAGGGCTTACCATCTGGCCCCAGTGCTGCA
ATGATACCGCGAGACCCACGCTCACCGGCTCCAGATTTATCAGCAATAAACCAGCCAGCCGGAAGGGCCG
AGCGCAGAAGTGGTCCTGCAACTTTATCCGCCTCCATCCAGTCTATTAATTGTTGCCGGGAAGCTAGAGT
AAGTAGTTCGCCAGTTAATAGTTTGCGCAACGTTGTTGCCATTGCTACAGGCATCGTGGTGTCACGCTCG
TCGTTTGGTATGGCTTCATTCAGCTCCGGTTCCCAACGATCAAGGCGAGTTACATGATCCCCCATGTTGT
GCAAAAAAGCGGTTAGCTCCTTCGGTCCTCCGATCGTTGTCAGAAGTAAGTTGGCCGCAGTGTTATCACT
CATGGTTATGGCAGCACTGCATAATTCTCTTACTGTCATGCCATCCGTAAGATGCTTTTCTGTGACTGGT
GAGTACTCAACCAAGTCATTCTGAGAATAGTGTATGCGGCGACCGAGTTGCTCTTGCCCGGCGTCAATAC
GGGATAATACCGCGCCACATAGCAGAACTTTAAAAGTGCTCATCATTGGAAAACGTTCTTCGGGGCGAAA
ACTCTCAAGGATCTTACCGCTGTTGAGATCCAGTTCGATGTAACCCACTCGTGCACCCAACTGATCTTCA
GCATCTTTTACTTTCACCAGCGTTTCTGGGTGAGCAAAAACAGGAAGGCAAAATGCCGCAAAAAAGGGAA
TAAGGGCGACACGGAAATGTTGAATACTCATACTCTTCCTTTTTCAATATTATTGAAGCATTTATCAGGG
TTATTGTCTCATGAGCGGATACATATTTGAATGTATTTAGAAAAATAAACAAATAGGGGTTCCGCGCACA
TTTCCCCGAAAAGTGCCACCTGACG
Features (pLannotate 1.2.2; 33 found; start..end, strand, type, name):
     30..82      -  misc_feature   bom (fragment): basis of mobility region from pBR322
    237..616     +  enhancer       CMV enhancer: human cytomegalovirus immediate early enhancer
    617..816     +  promoter       CMV promoter: human cytomegalovirus (CMV) immediate early promoter
    834..1014    +  LTR            5' LTR (truncated): truncated 5' long terminal repeat (LTR) from HIV-1
   1061..1186    +  misc_feature   HIV-1 Ψ: packaging signal of human immunodeficiency virus type 1
   1170..1533    +  CDS            HIV-1 gag (fragment): gag protein from human immunodeficiency virus 1; gag
   1679..1912    +  misc_feature   RRE: The Rev response element (RRE) of HIV-1 allows for Rev-dependent mRNA export from the nucleus to the cytoplasm.
   2289..2389    +  CDS            Rev (fragment): human immunodeficiency virus 1 (HIV-1) Rev protein; rev; enhances nuclear export of unspliced and incompletely spliced viral mRNAs
   2439..2556    +  misc_feature   cPPT/CTS: central polypurine tract and central termination sequence of HIV-1
   2619..2685    +  CDS            small t antigen (fragment): SV40 (simian virus 40) small t antigen
   2692..3870    +  promoter       EF-1α promoter: strong constitutive promoter for human elongation factor EF-1α
   3887..3905    +  promoter       T7 promoter: promoter for bacteriophage T7 RNA polymerase
   3925..3961    -  misc_feature   MCS (fragment): pBluescript multiple cloning site
   3969..5294    +  CDS            GATA4: GATA4_HUMAN - Experimental evidence at protein level: Swiss-Prot protein existence level 1. Transcriptional activator that binds to the consensus sequence 5'-AGATAG-3' and plays a key role in cardiac development and function (PubMed:24000169, PubMed:27984724). In cooperation with TBX5, it binds to cardiac super-enhancers and promotes cardiomyocyte gene expression, while it downregulates endocardial and endothelial gene expression (PubMed:27984724). Involved in bone morphogenetic protein (BMP)-mediated induction of cardiac-specific gene expression. Binds to BMP response element (BMPRE) DNA sequ
   5361..6383    +  CDS            hph: KHYB_ECOLX - Experimental evidence at protein level: Swiss-Prot protein existence level 1. The aminoglycoside phosphotransferases achieve inactivation of their antibiotic substrates by phosphorylation. Only phosphorylates hygromycin and closely related compounds such as demethyl analogs and destomycin. From Escherichia coli.
   6467..6580    +  CDS            nef (fragment): NEF_HV1LA - Experimental evidence at protein level: Swiss-Prot protein existence level 1. Extracellular Nef protein targets CD4(+) T-lymphocytes for apoptosis by interacting with CXCR4 surface receptors. From Human immunodeficiency virus type 1 group M subtype B (isolate Lai) (HIV-1).
   6578..6611    +  protein_bind   loxP: Cre-mediated recombination occurs in the 8-bp core sequence (GCATACAT). Cre recombinase
   6636..6816    +  LTR            5' LTR (truncated): truncated 5' long terminal repeat (LTR) from HIV-1
   6848..7072    +  polyA_signal   bGH poly(A) signal: bovine growth hormone polyadenylation signal
   7076..7097    +  promoter       SV40 promoter (fragment): SV40 enhancer and early promoter
   7118..7546    +  rep_origin     f1 ori (sequence partly withheld): f1 bacteriophage origin of replication; arrow indicates direction of (+) strand synthesis
   7560..7889    +  promoter       SV40 promoter: SV40 enhancer and early promoter
   7937..7984    +  promoter       EM7 promoter: synthetic bacterial promoter&nbsp
   8003..8377    +  CDS            BleoR: antibiotic-binding protein; Sh ble from Streptoalloteichus hindustanus; confers resistance to bleomycin, phleomycin, and Zeocin™
   8387..8512    +  CDS            ble (fragment): BLE_KLEPN - Experimental evidence at protein level: Swiss-Prot protein existence level 1. Binding protein with a strong affinity to the bleomycin family of antibiotics. Binds to CL990; an antimitotic-antibiotic compound. From Klebsiella pneumoniae.
   8507..8628    +  polyA_signal   SV40 poly(A) signal: SV40 polyadenylation signal
   8699..8721    -  protein_bind   lac operator (fragment): The lac repressor binds to the lac operator to inhibit transcription in E. coli. This inhibition can be relieved by adding lactose or isopropyl-β-D-thiogalactopyranoside (IPTG). lac repressor encoded by lacI
   8725..8755    -  promoter       lac promoter: promoter for the E. coli lac operon
   8770..8791    -  protein_bind   CAP binding site: CAP binding activates transcription in the presence of cAMP. E. coli catabolite activator protein
   8804..8896    -  CDS            lacI (fragment): lac repressor; lacI; The lac repressor binds to the lac operator to inhibit transcription in E. coli. This inhibition can be relieved by adding lactose or isopropyl-β-D-thiogalactopyranoside (IPTG).
   9079..9667    -  rep_origin     ori: high-copy-number ColE1/pMB1/pBR322/pUC origin of replication
   9838..10698   -  CDS            AmpR: β-lactamase; bla; confers resistance to ampicillin, carbenicillin, and related antibiotics
  10699..10803   -  promoter       AmpR promoter: bla
