[The description below was written by a language model from this plasmid's Addgene catalogue record and pLannotate feature annotations shown in this document.]
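Description:
EF1a_GATA4_P2A_Hygro_Barcode is an HIV-1-based lentiviral transfer plasmid for constitutive expression of human GATA4 in mammalian cells. The backbone is not named in the record. In bacteria it is maintained through a high-copy ColE1/pUC-type origin and selected with ampicillin (AmpR under its own promoter). An f1 origin is also present. Outside the viral unit, the backbone carries an SV40/EM7-driven BleoR cassette with an SV40 polyadenylation signal.

The viral genome is transcribed from a CMV enhancer/promoter fused to a truncated 5' LTR, an arrangement typical of Tat-independent vector designs. This is followed by the Ψ packaging signal with a gag fragment, the RRE for Rev-dependent nuclear export, and the cPPT/CTS. Downstream, the EF-1α promoter drives the 1,326 bp GATA4 coding sequence, which encodes a transcriptional activator central to cardiac development. GATA4 is followed by the hygromycin phosphotransferase gene (hph). According to the construct name the two are joined by a P2A peptide, although the feature table does not annotate it, only a short unannotated gap between the two coding sequences. Such a link would let one transcript yield both the factor and hygromycin resistance for selecting transduced cells. A loxP site lies just before the truncated 3' LTR, and a bGH polyadenylation signal follows the LTR.

The barcode named in the title is also not annotated, so its position cannot be stated from the record. Its stated role is to allow detection of the transgene transcript in single-cell RNA-seq. The associated work used such vectors in pooled overexpression screens of cellular reprogramming, read out by fitness and single-cell transcriptomes.
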