Addgene plasmid #120444: EF1a_GATA4_P2A_Hygro_Barcode
Purpose: Barcoded lentiviral vector to express GATA4 in mammalian cells under control of EF1a promoter. Barcoded for transcript detection in single cell RNA-seq.
Depositing lab: Prashant Mali. Depositing organization: University of California, San Diego (UCSD). Publication: Mapping Cellular Reprogramming via Pooled Overexpression Screens with Paired Fitness and Single-Cell RNA-Sequencing Readout. Parekh U, Wu Y, Zhao D, Worlikar A, Shah N, Zhang K, Mali P. Cell Syst. 2018 Nov 12. pii: S2405-4712(18)30433-2. doi: 10.1016/j.cels.2018.10.008. PubMed 30448000.
Backbone
  Vector backbone: Unknown
  Backbone size w/o insert (bp): 9514
  Vector type: Lentiviral
  Selectable markers: Hygromycin
Growth in bacteria
  Bacterial resistance: Ampicillin, 100 μg/mL
  Growth temperature: 37°C
  Growth strain: Stbl3
  Copy number: High Copy
Gene/Insert
  Gene/Insert name: GATA4
  Species: H. sapiens (human)
  Insert size (bp): 1326
  Entrez Gene: GATA4 (a.k.a. ASD2, TACHD, TOF, VSD1)
  Promoter: EF1a
  Cloning method: Gibson Cloning
  Sequencing primers: 5′ 5'-ttctcaagcctcagacagtgg-3'
Terms and licenses: Academic/Nonprofit Terms; Industry Terms: Not Available to Industry
Depositor comments: 5' cloning site: BamHI (not destroyed), 3' cloning site: BamHI (not destroyed).
How to cite: EF1a_GATA4_P2A_Hygro_Barcode was a gift from Prashant Mali (Addgene plasmid # 120444 ; http://n2t.net/addgene:120444 ; RRID:Addgene_120444)
