>Addgene plasmid #120444 | EF1a_GATA4_P2A_Hygro_Barcode | depositor partial sequence | sequence record 228700 | GATA4 gene
ATGTACCAGAGCCTGGCTATGGCTGCTAATCATGGACCTCCCCCTGGAGCCTATGAAGCCGGAGGACCTG
GCGCTTTTATGCATGGAGCTGGCGCCGCTTCTTCTCCCGTGTATGTGCCTACACCTAGAGTGCCCAGCAG
CGTGCTGGGCCTTTCTTATCTTCAGGGAGGAGGAGCAGGATCTGCTTCTGGCGGAGCTTCAGGCGGATCT
TCTGGAGGCGCTGCTTCAGGTGCTGGACCTGGAACTCAACAGGGATCTCCTGGATGGTCACAGGCAGGAG
CTGATGGAGCCGCTTATACCCCTCCTCCTGTGAGCCCCAGGTTTAGCTTTCCTGGCACAACAGGCTCTTT
AGCTGCCGCTGCTGCTGCAGCCGCAGCTAGAGAAGCAGCTGCATATTCTAGTGGCGGAGGAGCTGCTGGA
GCCGGCTTAGCTGGAAGAGAGCAGTACGGAAGAGCCGGATTTGCCGGAAGCTATAGCAGCCCTTACCCTG
CCTATATGGCCGATGTTGGCGCATCTTGGGCAGCCGCCGCAGCAGCTTCTGCAGGACCTTTTGACTCACC
TGTGCTTCACTCTCTGCCTGGCAGAGCTAATCCTGCCGCCAGACATCCCAACCTGGACATGTTCGACGAC
TTCAGCGAGGGCAGAGAATGCGTGAACTGCGGAGCCATGAGCACCCCCCTTTGGAGAAGAGACGGCACCG
GCCACTACCTTTGCAATGCCTGTGGCCTGTACCACAAGATGAACGGCATCAACAGACCCCTGATCAAGCC
CCAGAGAAGACTGAGCGCTAGCAGAAGAGTGGGCCTGTCCTGCGCCAATTGCCAGACCACAACCACCACA
CTGTGGAGGAGAAATGCCGAGGGCGAGCCTGTGTGTAACGCCTGTGGACTGTACATGAAGCTGCACGGCG
TGCCCAGACCTCTGGCCATGAGAAAGGAGGGCATCCAGACCAGAAAGAGAAAGCCCAAGAACCTGAACAA
GAGCAAGACCCCCGCTGCTCCTTCTGGAAGCGAGAGCCTGCCTCCAGCCTCTGGAGCCAGCAGCAATAGC
TCTAACGCCACCACATCTTCTTCTGAGGAGATGAGGCCCATCAAAACCGAGCCAGGCCTGAGCAGCCACT
ACGGCCACAGCTCTAGCGTGAGCCAGACTTTTAGCGTGTCTGCCATGTCAGGCCACGGACCTAGCATTCA
CCCTGTGCTGAGCGCCCTGAAGTTGAGCCCACAGGGCTATGCTTCTCCTGTGTCTCAGAGCCCTCAGACC
TCCAGCAAGCAGGACTCCTGGAATTCTCTGGTGCTGGCCGACAGCCACGGCGATATCATCACCGCC
