>Addgene plasmid #120444 | EF1a_GATA4_P2A_Hygro_Barcode | depositor partial sequence | sequence record 228701 | GATA4 barcode
CAGTTCTTAGTATGATCTGA
